>Addgene plasmid #141842 | TFORF1573 | addgene full sequence | sequence record 415134 | Addgene NGS Result
TTAATGTAGTCTTATGCAATACTCTTGTAGTCTTGCAACATGGTAACGATGAGTTAGCAACATGCCTTAC
AAGGAGAGAAAAAGCACCGTGCATGCCGATTGGTGGAAGTAAGGTGGTACGATCGTGCCTTATTAGGAAG
GCAACAGACGGGTCTGACATGGATTGGACGAACCACTGAATTGCCGCATTGCAGAGATATTGTATTTAAG
TGCCTAGCTCGATACATAAACGGGTCTCTCTGGTTAGACCAGATCTGAGCCTGGGAGCTCTCTGGCTAAC
TAGGGAACCCACTGCTTAAGCCTCAATAAAGCTTGCCTTGAGTGCTTCAAGTAGTGTGTGCCCGTCTGTT
GTGTGACTCTGGTAACTAGAGATCCCTCAGACCCTTTTAGTCAGTGTGGAAAATCTCTAGCAGTGGCGCC
CGAACAGGGACTTGAAAGCGAAAGGGAAACCAGAGGAGCTCTCTCGACGCAGGACTCGGCTTGCTGAAGC
GCGCACGGCAAGAGGCGAGGGGCGGCGACTGGTGAGTACGCCAAAAATTTTGACTAGCGGAGGCTAGAAG
GAGAGAGATGGGTGCGAGAGCGTCAGTATTAAGCGGGGGAGAATTAGATCGCGATGGGAAAAAATTCGGT
TAAGGCCAGGGGGAAAGAAAAAATATAAATTAAAACATATAGTATGGGCAAGCAGGGAGCTAGAACGATT
CGCAGTTAATCCTGGCCTGTTAGAAACATCAGAAGGCTGTAGACAAATACTGGGACAGCTACAACCATCC
CTTCAGACAGGATCAGAAGAACTTAGATCATTATATAATACAGTAGCAACCCTCTATTGTGTGCATCAAA
GGATAGAGATAAAAGACACCAAGGAAGCTTTAGACAAGATAGAGGAAGAGCAAAACAAAAGTAAGACCAC
CGCACAGCAAGCGGCCGCTGATCTTCAGACCTGGAGGAGGAGATATGAGGGACAATTGGAGAAGTGAATT
ATATAAATATAAAGTAGTAAAAATTGAACCATTAGGAGTAGCACCCACCAAGGCAAAGAGAAGAGTGGTG
CAGAGAGAAAAAAGAGCAGTGGGAATAGGAGCTTTGTTCCTTGGGTTCTTGGGAGCAGCAGGAAGCACTA
TGGGCGCAGCGTCAATGACGCTGACGGTACAGGCCAGACAATTATTGTCTGGTATAGTGCAGCAGCAGAA
CAATTTGCTGAGGGCTATTGAGGCGCAACAGCATCTGTTGCAACTCACAGTCTGGGGCATCAAGCAGCTC
CAGGCAAGAATCCTGGCTGTGGAAAGATACCTAAAGGATCAACAGCTCCTGGGGATTTGGGGTTGCTCTG
GAAAACTCATTTGCACCACTGCTGTGCCTTGGAATGCTAGTTGGAGTAATAAATCTCTGGAACAGATTTG
GAATCACACGACCTGGATGGAGTGGGACAGAGAAATTAACAATTACACAAGCTTAATACACTCCTTAATT
GAAGAATCGCAAAACCAGCAAGAAAAGAATGAACAAGAATTATTGGAATTAGATAAATGGGCAAGTTTGT
GGAATTGGTTTAACATAACAAATTGGCTGTGGTATATAAAATTATTCATAATGATAGTAGGAGGCTTGGT
AGGTTTAAGAATAGTTTTTGCTGTACTTTCTATAGTGAATAGAGTTAGGCAGGGATATTCACCATTATCG
TTTCAGACCCACCTCCCAACCCCGAGGGGACCCATGCATTGCATCTCAATTAGTCAGCAACCAGGTGTGG
AAAGTCCCCAGGCTCCCCAGCAGGCAGAAGTATGCAAAGCATGCGTCTCAATTAGTCAGCAACCATAGTC
CCGCCCCTAACTCCGCCCATCCCGCCCCTAACTCCGCCCAGTTCCGCCCATTCTCCGCCCCATGGCTGAC
TAATTTTTTTTATTTATGCAGAGGCCGAGGCCGCCTCGGCCTCTGAGCTATTCCAGAAGTAGTGAGGAGG
CTTTTTTGGAGGCCTAGGCTTTTGCAAAAAGCTTTCTAGAGGTACCACCGGAGCTTACCATGACCGAGTA
CAAGCCCACGGTGCGCCTCGCCACCCGCGACGACGTCCCCAGGGCCGTACGCACCCTCGCCGCCGCGTTC
GCCGACTACCCCGCCACGCGCCACACCGTCGATCCGGACCGCCACATCGAGCGGGTCACCGAGCTGCAAG
AACTCTTCCTCACGCGCGTCGGGCTCGACATCGGCAAGGTGTGGGTCGCGGACGACGGCGCCGCCGTGGC
GGTCTGGACCACGCCGGAGAGCGTCGAAGCGGGGGCGGTGTTCGCCGAGATCGGCCCGCGCATGGCCGAG
TTGAGCGGTTCCCGGCTGGCCGCGCAGCAACAGATGGAAGGCCTCCTGGCGCCGCACCGGCCCAAGGAGC
CCGCGTGGTTCCTGGCCACCGTCGGCGTCTCGCCCGACCACCAGGGCAAGGGTCTGGGCAGCGCCGTCGT
GCTCCCCGGAGTGGAGGCGGCCGAGCGCGCCGGGGTGCCCGCCTTCCTGGAGACCTCCGCGCCCCGCAAC
CTCCCCTTCTACGAGCGGCTCGGCTTCACCGTCACCGCCGACGTCGAGGTGCCCGAAGGACCGCGCACCT
GGTGCATGACCCGCAAGCCCGGTGCCAGTTAACGAATTCTAGATCTTGAGACAAATGGCAGTATTCATCC
ACAATTTTAAAAGAAAAGGGGGGATTGGGGGGTACAGTGCAGGGGAAAGAATAGTAGACATAATAGCAAC
AGACATACAAACTAAAGAATTACAAAAACAAATTACAAAAATTCAAAATTTTCGGGTTTATTACAGGGAC
AGCAGAGATCCACTTTGGCGCCGGCTCGAGGCCTGCAGGTGCAAAGATGGATAAAGTTTTAAACAGAGAG
GAATCTTTGCAGCTAATGGACCTTCTAGGTCTTGAAAGGAGTGGGAATTGGCTCCGGTGCCCGTCAGTGG
GCAGAGCGCACATCGCCCACAGTCCCCGAGAAGTTGGGGGGAGGGGTCGGCAATTGAACCGGTGCCTAGA
GAAGGTGGCGCGGGGTAAACTGGGAAAGTGATGTCGTGTACTGGCTCCGCCTTTTTCCCGAGGGTGGGGG
AGAACCGTATATAAGTGCAGTAGTCGCCGTGAACGTTCTTTTTCGCAACGGGTTTGCCGCCAGAACACAG
GTAAGTGCCGTGTGTGGTTCCCGCGGGCCTGGCCTCTTTACGGGTTATGGCCCTTGCGTGCCTTGAATTA
CTTCCACCTGGCTGCAGTACGTGATTCTTGATCCCGAGCTTCGGGTTGGAAGTGGGTGGGAGAGTTCGAG
GCCTTGCGCTTAAGGAGCCCCTTCGCCTCGTGCTTGAGTTGAGGCCTGGCCTGGGCGCTGGGGCCGCCGC
GTGCGAATCTGGTGGCACCTTCGCGCCTGTCTCGCTGCTTTCGATAAGTCTCTAGCCATTTAAAATTTTT
GATGACCTGCTGCGACGCTTTTTTTCTGGCAAGATAGTCTTGTAAATGCGGGCCAAGATCTGCACACTGG
TATTTCGGTTTTTGGGGCCGCGGGCGGCGACGGGGCCCGTGCGTCCCAGCGCACATGTTCGGCGAGGCGG
GGCCTGCGAGCGCGGCCACCGAGAATCGGACGGGGGTAGTCTCAAGCTGGCCGGCCTGCTCTGGTGCCTG
GCCTCGCGCCGCCGTGTATCGCCCCGCCCTGGGCGGCAAGGCTGGCCCGGTCGGCACCAGTTGCGTGAGC
GGAAAGATGGCCGCTTCCCGGCCCTGCTGCAGGGAGCTCAAAATGGAGGACGCGGCGCTCGGGAGAGCGG
GCGGGTGAGTCACCCACACAAAGGAAAAGGGCCTTTCCGTCCTCAGCCGTCGCTTCATGTGACTCCACGG
AGTACCGGGCGCCGTCCAGGCACCTCGATTAGTTCTCGAGCTTTTGGAGTACGTCGTCTTTAGGTTGGGG
GGAGGGGTTTTATGCGATGGAGTTTCCCCACACTGAGTGGGTGGAGACTGAAGTTAGGCCAGCTTGGCAC
TTGATGTAATTCTCCTTGGAATTTGCCCTTTTTGAGTTTGGATCTTGGTTCATTCTCAAGCCTCAGACAG
TGGTTCAAAGTTTTTTTCTTCCATTTCAGGTGTCGTGAGGCTAGCACCGCCACCATGATCAGCTTCCAGG
AATCAGTGACATTCCAGGATGTGGCTGTGGATTTCACTGCAGAGGAGTGGCAGCTGCTTGATTGTGCTGA
GAGAACCCTGTATTGGGATGTGATGTTGGAGAACTATAGAAACCTCATCTCAGTGGGATGTCCAATTACC
AAAACAAAAGTGATCCTCAAGGTAGAGCAAGGACAAGAGCCATGGATGGTGGAGGGAGCGAATCCACACG
AGAGCTCTCCAGAATCTGACTACCCACTTGTTGATGAACCAGGGAAGCATCGGGAAAGCAAAGACAATTT
TTTGAAGTCAGTTTTGCTCACATTCAATAAAATTCTGACTATGGAGAGAATCCACCATTATAATATGAGC
ACAAGTCTTAATCCAATGAGAAAAAAATCATATAAATCGTTTGAGAAGTGTTTGCCACCTAATTTAGACT
TACTTAAATATAATAGAAGTTATACTGTAGAAAACGCTTATGAATGCAGTGAATGCGGGAAAGCCTTCAA
AAAGAAGTTTCATTTCATTAGACATGAAAAAAATCATACAAGGAAAAAACCTTTTGAATGCAATGACTGT
GGAAAAGCCTATAGCAGGAAGGCACACCTTGCAACTCATCAGAAAATTCATAATGGAGAGAGACCCTTTG
TGTGCAATGATTGTGGGAAGGCGTTTATGCATAAAGCCCAACTCGTGGTCCACCAGAGACTTCACACTGG
AGAGAAGCCTTATGAGTGCAGTCAATGTGGGAAAACATTCACTTGGAACTCCTCATTTAATCAACACGTG
AAATCTCATACACTTGAGAAGTCATTTGAATGTAAGGAATGTGGGAAAACCTTCAGGTATAGTTCATCCC
TTTATAAACATTCCAGATTTCATACAGGAGAGAAACCCTACCAGTGTATCATATGTGGCAAAGCTTTTGG
CAACACATCCGTGCTTGTTACACACCAAAGAATTCATACAGGAGAGAAACCTTACAGTTGTATTGAATGT
GGCAAAGCCTTCATCAAGAAGTCCCATCTCCTCAGACATCAGATAACTCATACAGGAGAGAAGCCCTATG
AATGTAACAGATGTGGGAAAGCATTTTCCCAGAAGTCAAATCTTATTGTACATCAGAAAATTCATACATA
GTAATGAACTAGTCCGTAACTTGAAAGTATTTCGATTTCTTGGCTTTATATATCTTGTGGAAAGGACGAA
GGCAGAATAGTTCTAACGCGGATACGCGTTAAGTCGACAATCAACCTCTGGATTACAAAATTTGTGAAAG
ATTGACTGGTATTCTTAACTATGTTGCTCCTTTTACGCTATGTGGATACGCTGCTTTAATGCCTTTGTAT
CATGCTATTGCTTCCCGTATGGCTTTCATTTTCTCCTCCTTGTATAAATCCTGGTTGCTGTCTCTTTATG
AGGAGTTGTGGCCCGTTGTCAGGCAACGTGGCGTGGTGTGCACTGTGTTTGCTGACGCAACCCCCACTGG
TTGGGGCATTGCCACCACCTGTCAGCTCCTTTCCGGGACTTTCGCTTTCCCCCTCCCTATTGCCACGGCG
GAACTCATCGCCGCCTGCCTTGCCCGCTGCTGGACAGGGGCTCGGCTGTTGGGCACTGACAATTCCGTGG
TGTTGTCGGGGAAATCATCGTCCTTTCCTTGGCTGCTCGCCTGTGTTGCCACCTGGATTCTGCGCGGGAC
GTCCTTCTGCTACGTCCCTTCGGCCCTCAATCCAGCGGACCTTCCTTCCCGCGGCCTGCTGCCGGCTCTG
CGGCCTCTTCCGCGTCTTCGCCTTCGCCCTCAGACGAGTCGGATCTCCCTTTGGGCCGCCTCCCCGCGTC
GACTTTAAGACCAATGACTTACAAGGCAGCTGTAGATCTTAGCCACTTTTTAAAAGAAAAGGGGGGACTG
GAAGGGCTAATTCACTCCCAACGAAGACAAGATCTGCTTTTTGCTTGTACTGGGTCTCTCTGGTTAGACC
AGATCTGAGCCTGGGAGCTCTCTGGCTAACTAGGGAACCCACTGCTTAAGCCTCAATAAAGCTTGCCTTG
AGTGCTTCAAGTAGTGTGTGCCCGTCTGTTGTGTGACTCTGGTAACTAGAGATCCCTCAGACCCTTTTAG
TCAGTGTGGAAAATCTCTAGCAGTACGTATAGTAGTTCATGTCATCTTATTATTCAGTATTTATAACTTG
CAAAGAAATGAATATCAGAGAGTGAGAGGAACTTGTTTATTGCAGCTTATAATGGTTACAAATAAAGCAA
TAGCATCACAAATTTCACAAATAAAGCATTTTTTTCACTGCATTCTAGTTGTGGTTTGTCCAAACTCATC
AATGTATCTTATCATGTCTGGCTCTAGCTATCCCGCCCCTAACTCCGCCCATCCCGCCCCTAACTCCGCC
CAGTTCCGCCCATTCTCCGCCCCATGGCTGACTAATTTTTTTTATTTATGCAGAGGCCGAGGCCGCCTCG
GCCTCTGAGCTATTCCAGAAGTAGTGAGGAGGCTTTTTTGGAGGCCTAGGGACGTACCCAATTCGCCCTA
TAGTGAGTCGTATTACGCGCGCTCACTGGCCGTCGTTTTACAACGTCGTGACTGGGAAAACCCTGGCGTT
ACCCAACTTAATCGCCTTGCAGCACATCCCCCTTTCGCCAGCTGGCGTAATAGCGAAGAGGCCCGCACCG
ATCGCCCTTCCCAACAGTTGCGCAGCCTGAATGGCGAATGGG
[124 nt withheld, positions 6833-6956]
C
[91 nt withheld, positions 6958-7048]
A
[49 nt withheld, positions 7050-7098]
CCTTTGACGTTGGAGTCCACGTTCTTT
[37 nt withheld, positions 7126-7162]
ACCCTATCTCGGTCTATTCTTTTGATTTATAAGGGATTTTGCCGATTTCGGCCTATTGGTTAAAAAATGA
GCTGATTTAACAAAAATTTAACGCGAATTTTAACAAAATATTAACGCTTACAATTTAGGTGGCACTTTTC
GGGGAAATGTGCGCGGAACCCCTATTTGTTTATTTTTCTAAATACATTCAAATATGTATCCGCTCATGAG
ACAATAACCCTGATAAATGCTTCAATAATATTGAAAAAGGAAGAGTATGAGTATTCAACATTTCCGTGTC
GCCCTTATTCCCTTTTTTGCGGCATTTTGCCTTCCTGTTTTTGCTCACCCAGAAACGCTGGTGAAAGTAA
AAGATGCTGAAGATCAGTTGGGTGCACGAGTGGGTTACATCGAACTGGATCTCAACAGCGGTAAGATCCT
TGAGAGTTTTCGCCCCGAAGAACGTTTTCCAATGATGAGCACTTTTAAAGTTCTGCTATGTGGCGCGGTA
TTATCCCGTATTGACGCCGGGCAAGAGCAACTCGGTCGCCGCATACACTATTCTCAGAATGACTTGGTTG
AGTACTCACCAGTCACAGAAAAGCATCTTACGGATGGCATGACAGTAAGAGAATTATGCAGTGCTGCCAT
AACCATGAGTGATAACACTGCGGCCAACTTACTTCTGACAACGATCGGAGGACCGAAGGAGCTAACCGCT
TTTTTGCACAACATGGGGGATCATGTAACTCGCCTTGATCGTTGGGAACCGGAGCTGAATGAAGCCATAC
CAAACGACGAGCGTGACACCACGATGCCTGTAGCAATGGCAACAACGTTGCGCAAACTATTAACTGGCGA
ACTACTTACTCTAGCTTCCCGGCAACAATTAATAGACTGGATGGAGGCGGATAAAGTTGCAGGACCACTT
CTGCGCTCGGCCCTTCCGGCTGGCTGGTTTATTGCTGATAAATCTGGAGCCGGTGAGCGTGGGTCTCGCG
GTATCATTGCAGCACTGGGGCCAGATGGTAAGCCCTCCCGTATCGTAGTTATCTACACGACGGGGAGTCA
GGCAACTATGGATGAACGAAATAGACAGATCGCTGAGATAGGTGCCTCACTGATTAAGCATTGGTAACTG
TCAGACCAAGTTTACTCATATATACTTTAGATTGATTTAAAACTTCATTTTTAATTTAAAAGGATCTAGG
TGAAGATCCTTTTTGATAATCTCATGACCAAAATCCCTTAACGTGAGTTTTCGTTCCACTGAGCGTCAGA
CCCCGTAGAAAAGATCAAAGGATCTTCTTGAGATCCTTTTTTTCTGCGCGTAATCTGCTGCTTGCAAACA
AAAAAACCACCGCTACCAGCGGTGGTTTGTTTGCCGGATCAAGAGCTACCAACTCTTTTTCCGAAGGTAA
CTGGCTTCAGCAGAGCGCAGATACCAAATACTGTTCTTCTAGTGTAGCCGTAGTTAGGCCACCACTTCAA
GAACTCTGTAGCACCGCCTACATACCTCGCTCTGCTAATCCTGTTACCAGTGGCTGCTGCCAGTGGCGAT
AAGTCGTGTCTTACCGGGTTGGACTCAAGACGATAGTTACCGGATAAGGCGCAGCGGTCGGGCTGAACGG
GGGGTTCGTGCACACAGCCCAGCTTGGAGCGAACGACCTACACCGAACTGAGATACCTACAGCGTGAGCT
ATGAGAAAGCGCCACGCTTCCCGAAGGGAGAAAGGCGGACAGGTATCCGGTAAGCGGCAGGGTCGGAACA
GGAGAGCGCACGAGGGAGCTTCCAGGGGGAAACGCCTGGTATCTTTATAGTCCTGTCGGGTTTCGCCACC
TCTGACTTGAGCGTCGATTTTTGTGATGCTCGTCAGGGGGGCGGAGCCTATGGAAAAACGCCAGCAACGC
GGCCTTTTTACGGTTCCTGGCCTTTTGCTGGCCTTTTGCTCACATGTTCTTTCCTGCGTTATCCCCTGAT
TCTGTGGATAACCGTATTACCGCCTTTGAGTGAGCTGATACCGCTCGCCGCAGCCGAACGACCGAGCGCA
GCGAGTCAGTGAGCGAGGAAGCGGAAGAGCGCCCAATACGCAAACCGCCTCTCCCCGCGCGTTGGCCGAT
TCATTAATGCAGCTGGCACGACAGGTTTCCCGACTGGAAAGCGGGCAGTGAGCGCAACGCAATTAATGTG
AGTTAGCTCACTCATTAGGCACCCCAGGCTTTACACTTTATGCTTCCGGCTCGTATGTTGTGTGGAATTG
TGAGCGGATAACAATTTCACACAGGAAACAGCTATGACCATGATTACGCCAAGCGCGCAATTAACCCTCA
CTAAAGGGAACAAAAGCTGGAGCTGCAAGC
Features (pLannotate 1.2.2; 31 found; start..end, strand, type, name):
      5..231     +  promoter       RSV promoter: Rous sarcoma virus enhancer/promoter
    232..412     +  LTR            5' LTR (truncated): truncated 5' long terminal repeat (LTR) from HIV-1
    459..584     +  misc_feature   HIV-1 Ψ: packaging signal of human immunodeficiency virus type 1
    568..931     +  CDS            HIV-1 gag (fragment): gag protein from human immunodeficiency virus 1; gag
   1077..1310    +  misc_feature   RRE: The Rev response element (RRE) of HIV-1 allows for Rev-dependent mRNA export from the nucleus to the cytoplasm.
   1687..1713    +  CDS            Rev (fragment): human immunodeficiency virus 1 (HIV-1) Rev protein; rev; enhances nuclear export of unspliced and incompletely spliced viral mRNAs
   1720..1743    +  promoter       SV40 promoter (fragment): SV40 early promoter
   1744..1815    +  promoter       SV40 promoter (fragment): SV40 enhancer and early promoter
   1839..1974    +  rep_origin     SV40 ori: SV40 origin of replication
   2020..2616    +  CDS            PuroR (fragment): puromycin N-acetyltransferase; pac from Streptomyces; confers resistance to puromycin
   2665..2782    +  misc_feature   cPPT/CTS: central polypurine tract and central termination sequence of HIV-1
   2847..2913    +  CDS            small t antigen (fragment): SV40 (simian virus 40) small t antigen
   2920..4098    +  promoter       EF-1α promoter: strong constitutive promoter for human elongation factor EF-1α
   4115..4654    +  CDS            ZNF684 (fragment): ZN684_HUMAN - Experimental evidence at transcript level: Swiss-Prot protein existence level 2. May be involved in transcriptional regulation. From Homo sapiens (Human).
   5264..5317    +  promoter       U6 promoter (fragment): RNA polymerase III promoter for human U6 snRNA
   5359..5947    +  misc_feature   WPRE: woodchuck hepatitis virus posttranscriptional regulatory element
   5998..6017    +  misc_feature   cPPT/CTS (fragment): central polypurine tract and central termination sequence of HIV-1
   6019..6252    +  LTR            3' LTR (ΔU3): self-inactivating 3' long terminal repeat (LTR) from HIV-1
   6330..6451    +  polyA_signal   SV40 poly(A) signal: SV40 polyadenylation signal
   6491..6626    +  rep_origin     SV40 ori: SV40 origin of replication
   6647..6665    -  promoter       T7 promoter: promoter for bacteriophage T7 RNA polymerase
   6673..6828    +  CDS            lacZα (fragment): LacZα fragment of β-galactosidase; lacZ fragment
   6833..7261    +  rep_origin     f1 ori (sequence partly withheld): f1 bacteriophage origin of replication; arrow indicates direction of (+) strand synthesis
   7314..7418    +  promoter       AmpR promoter: bla
   7419..8279    +  CDS            AmpR: β-lactamase; bla; confers resistance to ampicillin, carbenicillin, and related antibiotics
   8450..9038    +  rep_origin     ori: high-copy-number ColE1/pMB1/pBR322/pUC origin of replication
   9221..9313    +  CDS            lacI (fragment): lac repressor; lacI; The lac repressor binds to the lac operator to inhibit transcription in E. coli. This inhibition can be relieved by adding lactose or isopropyl-β-D-thiogalactopyranoside (IPTG).
   9326..9347    +  protein_bind   CAP binding site: CAP binding activates transcription in the presence of cAMP. E. coli catabolite activator protein
   9362..9392    +  promoter       lac promoter: promoter for the E. coli lac operon
   9400..9416    +  protein_bind   lac operator: The lac repressor binds to the lac operator to inhibit transcription in E. coli. This inhibition can be relieved by adding lactose or isopropyl-β-D-thiogalactopyranoside (IPTG). lac repressor encoded by lacI
   9461..9479    +  promoter       T3 promoter: promoter for bacteriophage T3 RNA polymerase
