[The description below was written by a language model from this plasmid's Addgene catalogue record and pLannotate feature annotations shown in this document.]
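Description:
TFORF1573 is a third-generation-style, self-inactivating lentiviral expression plasmid built on the pLX_TRC317 backbone. It belongs to a barcoded library of human transcription factor open reading frames and carries ZNF684, a zinc finger protein thought to act in transcriptional regulation. In bacteria it is maintained through a high-copy ColE1/pUC origin and selected with ampicillin via the bla gene. An f1 origin and remnants of a lac/lacZα cloning region with T3 and T7 promoters also sit in the plasmid backbone. The depositor warns that recombination can occur, as is common for plasmids carrying LTR repeats.

The viral genome is transcribed from an RSV promoter fused to a truncated HIV-1 5' LTR. It contains the Ψ packaging signal with a gag fragment, the RRE for Rev-dependent nuclear export, a cPPT/CTS, and a ΔU3 3' LTR followed by an SV40 polyadenylation signal. Between the LTRs are two expression units. An SV40 early promoter drives puromycin N-acetyltransferase so that transduced mammalian cells can be selected. Downstream, the constitutive EF-1α promoter drives the synthesized ZNF684 ORF, and a WPRE follows to enhance transcript stability and expression. The automated annotation matches only part of the roughly 1.2 kb insert to ZNF684, which may reflect the isoform or the annotation database rather than a truncation. The 24-bp barcode described in the catalogue entry is not annotated as a feature, so its position is not stated in the record.

The construct is intended for ZNF684 overexpression after lentiviral delivery. It is particularly suited to pooled screens, such as directed differentiation studies, in which sequencing the barcode identifies the transcription factor each cell received.
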