Addgene plasmid #141842: TFORF1573
Purpose: Lentiviral vector for overexpressing transcription factor ORFs with unique 24-bp barcodes. Barcodes facilitate identification of transcription factors in pooled screens.
Depositing lab: Feng Zhang. Depositing organization: Broad Institute. Publication: A transcription factor atlas of directed differentiation. Joung J, Ma S, Tay T, Geiger-Schuller KR, Kirchgatterer PC, Verdine VK, Guo B, Arias-Garcia MA, Allen WE, Singh A, Kuksenko O, Abudayyeh OO, Gootenberg JS, Fu Z, Macrae RK, Buenrostro JD, Regev A, Zhang F. Cell. 2023 Jan 5;186(1):209-229.e26. doi: 10.1016/j.cell.2022.11.026. PubMed 36608654.
Backbone
  Vector backbone: pLX_TRC317
  Backbone manufacturer: Broad Institute Genetic Perturbation Platform
  Backbone size w/o insert (bp): 8264
  Vector type: Mammalian Expression, Lentiviral
  Selectable markers: Puromycin
Growth in bacteria
  Bacterial resistance: Ampicillin, 100 μg/mL
  Growth temperature: 37°C
  Growth strain: NEB Stable
  Copy number: High Copy
Gene/Insert
  Gene/Insert name: ZNF684
  Species: H. sapiens (human)
  Insert size (bp): 1238
  Entrez Gene: ZNF684 (a.k.a. MGC27466)
  Promoter: EF1a
  Cloning method: Unknown
  Sequencing primers: 5′ GGGTGGAGACTGAAGTTAGGCCAG; 3′ CACATAGCGTAAAAGGAGCAACATAG
Terms and licenses: Academic/Nonprofit Terms; Industry Terms: Not Available to Industry
Depositor comments: XM_011540672,XM_011540671,XM_017000290,NM_152373,XM_011540673,ENST00000372699 . The transcription factor ORF portion of this plasmid was synthesized by Genewiz. Please test multiple small colonies in case of plasmid recombination. To make this collection available in a timely manner, a portion of this collection was not fully sequenced by Addgene. If an Addgene verified full plasmid sequence is not available, please contact us prior to placing an order to request the full sequence.
How to cite: TFORF1573 was a gift from Feng Zhang (Addgene plasmid # 141842 ; http://n2t.net/addgene:141842 ; RRID:Addgene_141842)
