>Addgene plasmid #141842 | TFORF1573 | depositor partial sequence | sequence record 277663 | Insert
ACCGCCACCATGATCAGCTTCCAGGAATCAGTGACATTCCAGGATGTGGCTGTGGATTTCACTGCAGAGG
AGTGGCAGCTGCTTGATTGTGCTGAGAGAACCCTGTATTGGGATGTGATGTTGGAGAACTATAGAAACCT
CATCTCAGTGGGATGTCCAATTACCAAAACAAAAGTGATCCTCAAGGTAGAGCAAGGACAAGAGCCATGG
ATGGTGGAGGGAGCGAATCCACACGAGAGCTCTCCAGAATCTGACTACCCACTTGTTGATGAACCAGGGA
AGCATCGGGAAAGCAAAGACAATTTTTTGAAGTCAGTTTTGCTCACATTCAATAAAATTCTGACTATGGA
GAGAATCCACCATTATAATATGAGCACAAGTCTTAATCCAATGAGAAAAAAATCATATAAATCGTTTGAG
AAGTGTTTGCCACCTAATTTAGACTTACTTAAATATAATAGAAGTTATACTGTAGAAAACGCTTATGAAT
GCAGTGAATGCGGGAAAGCCTTCAAAAAGAAGTTTCATTTCATTAGACATGAAAAAAATCATACAAGGAA
AAAACCTTTTGAATGCAATGACTGTGGAAAAGCCTATAGCAGGAAGGCACACCTTGCAACTCATCAGAAA
ATTCATAATGGAGAGAGACCCTTTGTGTGCAATGATTGTGGGAAGGCGTTTATGCATAAAGCCCAACTCG
TGGTCCACCAGAGACTTCACACTGGAGAGAAGCCTTATGAGTGCAGTCAATGTGGGAAAACATTCACTTG
GAACTCCTCATTTAATCAACACGTGAAATCTCATACACTTGAGAAGTCATTTGAATGTAAGGAATGTGGG
AAAACCTTCAGGTATAGTTCATCCCTTTATAAACATTCCAGATTTCATACAGGAGAGAAACCCTACCAGT
GTATCATATGTGGCAAAGCTTTTGGCAACACATCCGTGCTTGTTACACACCAAAGAATTCATACAGGAGA
GAAACCTTACAGTTGTATTGAATGTGGCAAAGCCTTCATCAAGAAGTCCCATCTCCTCAGACATCAGATA
ACTCATACAGGAGAGAAGCCCTATGAATGTAACAGATGTGGGAAAGCATTTTCCCAGAAGTCAAATCTTA
TTGTACATCAGAAAATTCATACATAGTAATGAACTAGTCCGTAACTTGAAAGTATTTCGATTTCTTGGCT
TTATATATCTTGTGGAAAGGACGAAGGCAGAATAGTTCTAACGCGGAT
