>Addgene plasmid #141842 | TFORF1573 | depositor partial sequence | sequence record 277664 | Barcode
AGGCAGAATAGTTCTAACGCGGAT
